Addgene plasmid #43686: III-TCAT
Depositing lab: Chad Cowan & Kiran Musunuru. Depositing organization: Harvard University. Publication: A TALEN Genome-Editing System for Generating Human Stem Cell-Based Disease Models. Ding Q, Lee YK, Schaefer EA, Peters DT, Veres A, Kim K, Kuperwasser N, Motola DL, Meissner TB, Hendriks WT, Trevisan M, Gupta RM, Moisan A, Banks E, Friesen M, Schinzel RT, Xia F, Tang A, Xia Y, Figueroa E, Wann A, Ahfeldt T, Daheron L, Zhang F, Rubin LL, Peng LF, Chung RT, Musunuru K, Cowan CA. Cell Stem Cell. 2012 Dec 12. pii: S1934-5909(12)00645-5. doi: 10.1016/j.stem.2012.11.011. PubMed 23246482.
Backbone
  Vector backbone: pCRII-TOPO
  Backbone manufacturer: Invitrogen
  Backbone size w/o insert (bp): 3973
  Vector type: Bacterial Cloning
Growth in bacteria
  Bacterial resistance: Ampicillin and Kanamycin, 100 & 50 μg/mL
  Growth temperature: 37°C
  Growth strain: Top10
  Copy number: High Copy
Gene/Insert
  Gene/Insert name: III-TCAT
  Species: Synthetic
  Insert size (bp): 426
  Cloning method: TOPO Cloning
  Sequencing primers: 5′ T7; 3′ M13-rev
Terms and licenses: Academic/Nonprofit Terms; Industry Terms: Not Available to Industry
How to cite: III-TCAT was a gift from Chad Cowan & Kiran Musunuru (Addgene plasmid # 43686 ; http://n2t.net/addgene:43686 ; RRID:Addgene_43686)
