[The description below was written by a language model from this plasmid's Addgene catalogue record.]
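Description:
III-TCAT is a bacterial cloning plasmid built on the commercial pCRII-TOPO backbone (about 4 kb without insert), into which a 426 bp synthetic fragment was introduced by TOPO cloning. It is a high-copy plasmid maintained in E. coli, and the record lists both ampicillin and kanamycin resistance, consistent with the dual selection markers carried by this backbone. The insert lies between the T7 and M13-reverse priming sites, which are listed as the sequencing primers. No feature table is provided, so the positions of the origin, markers and other backbone elements cannot be detailed here.

The record describes the insert only by its name and as synthetic. It does not state what the fragment encodes, nor any promoter, tag or reporter associated with it, and the vector type indicates a storage or cloning plasmid rather than an expression construct. The plasmid was deposited in connection with a TALEN genome-editing system developed for generating human stem cell-based disease models. In that context, the name plausibly denotes a pre-assembled block of TAL effector repeats recognising the bases T, C, A and T, with "III" marking its position in a hierarchical assembly scheme. A 426 bp insert is roughly the size expected for four TALE repeats of about 34 amino acids each. This interpretation is inferred from the name, the insert size and the associated publication title, and the catalogue fields do not state it. On that reading, the plasmid would serve as one member of a library of modular parts from which repeat blocks are excised or amplified and joined to build custom TALE DNA-binding arrays for site-specific nucleases.
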