>Addgene plasmid #43686 | III-TCAT | depositor partial sequence | sequence record 58951 | III-TCAT sequence 426 bps
CGTCTCGGCTCACCCCAGAGCAGGTCGTGGCCATTGCCTCGAATGGAGGGGGCAAACAGGCGTTGGAAAC
CGTACAACGATTGCTGCCGGTGCTGTGCCAAGCGCACGGACTCACCCCAGAGCAGGTCGTGGCGATCGCA
AGCCACGACGGAGGAAAGCAAGCCTTGGAAACAGTACAGAGGCTGTTGCCTGTGCTGTGCCAAGCGCACG
GCCTCACCCCAGAGCAGGTCGTGGCAATCGCCTCCAACATTGGCGGGAAACAGGCACTCGAGACTGTCCA
GCGCCTGCTTCCCGTGCTGTGCCAAGCGCACGGATTAACCCCAGAGCAGGTCGTGGCCATTGCCTCGAAT
GGAGGGGGCAAACAGGCGTTGGAAACCGTACAACGATTGCTGCCGGTGCTGTGCCAAGCGCACGGACTCA
GAGACG
