>Addgene plasmid #43686 | III-TCAT | addgene partial sequence | sequence record 61751 | M13-F20 5'-TGTAAAACGACGGCCAGT-3'
ATATTGGGCGAATTGGGCCCTCTAGATGCATGCTCGAGCGGCCGCCAGTGTGATGGATATCTGCAGAATT
CGCCCTTGCCGTCCTAGCGCGTCTCGGCTCACCCCAGAGCAGGTCGTGGCCATTGCCTCGAATGGAGGGG
GCAAACAGGCGTTGGAAACCGTACAACGATTGCTGCCGGTGCTGTGCCAAGCGCACGGACTCACCCCAGA
GCAGGTCGTGGCGATCGCAAGCCACGACGGAGGAAAGCAAGCCTTGGAAACAGTACAGAGGCTGTTGCCT
GTGCTGTGCCAAGCGCACGGCCTCACCCCAGAGCAGGTCGTGGCAATCGCCTCCAACATTGGCGGGAAAC
AGGCACTCGAGACTGTCCAGCGCCTGCTTCCCGTGCTGTGCCAAGCGCACGGATTAACCCCAGAGCAGGT
CGTGGCCATTGCCTCGAATGGAGGGGGCAAACAGGCGTTGGAAACCGTACAACGATTGCTGCCGGTGCTG
TGCCAAGCGCACGGACTCAGAGACGTGGGCACAGGAAAGAAGGGCGAATTCCAGCACACTGGCGGCCGTT
ACTAGTGGATCCGAGCTCGGTACCAAGCTTGATGCATAGCTTGAGTATTCTATAGTGTCACCTAAATAGC
TTGGCGTAATCATGGTCATAGCTGTTTCCTGTGTGAAATTGTTATCCGCTCACAATTCCACACAACATAC
GAGCCGGAAGCATAAAGTGTAAAGCCTGGGGTGCCTAATGAGTGAGCTAACTCACATTAATTGCGTTGCG
CTCACTGCCCGCTTTCCAGTCGGGAAACCTGTCGTGCCAT
